>Addgene plasmid #198742 | PAM3 | addgene full sequence | sequence record 391168 | Addgene NGS Result
AGATCTCTTGGATCGGGCGCTGAACAGGACCAACCCCTCCGTCTCGGAGCAGGACGAGATCATGTACCTC
CAACAGCGCCAGCACTTCTCGGCCGTTCGGGAGTAGCGCCAAAAAGAAAAGAAAATAGCCTCAAATAACA
CAAATAGTTTCTTAGAAAGGAAATTTGTCGACTTTGTGGTTCCCGGCTTTTTCCAGGGGCGGGAGGTACG
TTTTGTCCCACTTATTTCTCAGCACCAGAGGAGGAAAGAAGGCAGGAGCACGGCCGGATCGATAGCAGGT
ACCGAACCAAGAAAAACCAGCCCTATTGTCTGGTTTTGTTCTACCTTTTATTTGTTTATTTATTCGGGGC
TTCTTCATCTCGTCTCGCCTTTACGTTTTGATTGATGGCTCTGCATCGACGAAAATGCGATCCTGGTAGC
CGGTCGATAAGAATGGGGAGCCGCATTTTTAATCTTTAATAATGGCCCAACGGTAATATTGGCGCCAACG
GAGGGACGTGCACGTGCCGACTTGCAAGAGCTCACGATTTGTCTTGTGCCTCTAGAAATCATATGGTGAG
CAAGGGCGAGGAGCTGTTCACCGGGGTGGTGCCCATCCTGGTCGAGCTGGACGGCGACGTAAACGACCAC
AAGTTCAGCGTGTCCGGCGAGGGCGAGGGCGATGCCACCTACGGCAAGCTGACCCTGAAGTTCATCTGCA
CCACCGGCAAGCTGCCCGTGCCCTGGCCCACCCTCGTGACCACCCTGACCTACGGCGTGCAGTGCTTCAG
CCGCTACCCCGACCACATGAAGCAGCACGACTTCTTCAAGTCCGCCATGCCCGAAGGCTACGTCCAGGAG
CGCACCATCTTCTTCAAGGACGACGGCAACTACAAGACCCGCGCCGAGGTGAAGTTCGAGGGCGACACCC
TGGTGAACCGCATCGAGCTGAAGGGCATCGACTTCAAGGAGGACGGCAACATCCTGGGGCACAAGCTGGA
GTACAACTACAACAGCCACAACGTCTATATCATGGCCGACAAGCAGAAGAACGGCATCAAGGTGAACTTC
AAGATCCGCCACAACATCGAGGACGGCAGCGTGCAGCTCGCCGACCACTACCAGCAGAACACCCCCATCG
GCGACGGCCCCGTGCTGCTGCCCGACAACCACTACCTGAGCACCCAGTCCGCCCTGAGCAAAGACCCCAA
CGAGAAGCGCGATCACATGGTCCTGCTGGAGTTCGTGACCGCCGCCGGGATCACTCTCGGCATGGACGAG
CTGTACAAGTAAAGCGGCCTCGAGAATTCACGCGTGGTACCTCTAGAGTCGACCCAACAACAACAATTGC
ATTCATTTTATGTTTCAGGTTCAGGGGGAGATGTGGGAGGTTTTTTAAAGCAAGTAAAACCTCTACAAAT
GTGGTAAAATCCGATAAGGATCGATCCGGGCTGGCGTAATAGCGAAGAGGCCCGCACCGATCGCCCTTCC
CAACAGTTGCGCAGCCTGAATGGCGAATGG
[124 nt withheld, positions 1501-1624]
C
[91 nt withheld, positions 1626-1716]
A
[49 nt withheld, positions 1718-1766]
CCTTTGACGTTGGAGTCCACGTTCTTT
[37 nt withheld, positions 1794-1830]
ACCCTATCTCGGTCTATTCTTTTGATTTATAAGGGATTTTGCCGATTTCGGCCTATTGGTTAAAAAATGA
GCTGATTTAACAAAAATTTAACGCGAATTTTAACAAAATATTAACGCTTACAATTTCCTGATGCGGTATT
TTCTCCTTACGCATCTGTGCGGTATTTCACACCGCATACGCGGATCTGCGCAGCACCATGGCCTGAAATA
ACCTCTGAAAGAGGAACTTGGTTAGGTACCTTCTGAGGCGGAAAGAACCAGCTGTGGAATGTGTGTCAGT
TAGGGTGTGGAAAGTCCCCAGGCTCCCCAGCAGGCAGAAGTATGCAAAGCATGCATCTCAATTAGTCAGC
AACCAGGTGTGGAAAGTCCCCAGGCTCCCCAGCAGGCAGAAGTATGCAAAGCATGCATCTCAATTAGTCA
GCAACCATAGTCCCGCCCCTAACTCCGCCCATCCCGCCCCTAACTCCGCCCAGTTCCGCCCATTCTCCGC
CCCATGGCTGACTAATTTTTTTTATTTATGCAGAGGCCGAGGCCGCCTCGGCCTCTAAGCTATTCCAGAA
GTAGTGAGGAGGCTTTTTTGGAGGATCAAACGACGCCTTGCAACAAGCTGAGAAAAAACCAGGATCGGCA
AGGAAGGATTTTCAACGGAAACGTTGGCATCACCGGGTATAAAAAGGGGCCAATTTTTTTGTTGATTTGT
TGCGCGAATTCTTGCTTTCGGCATCGAATTCAAGGGAGAAGGAGTCGATTCACACATACAACAAGATCCT
AGGCTTTTGCAAAAAGCTTGATTCTTCTGACACAACAGTCTCGAACTTAAGGCTAGAGCCACCATGATTG
AACAAGATGGATTGCACGCAGGTTCTCCGGCCGCTTGGGTGGAGAGGCTATTCGGCTATGACTGGGCACA
ACAGACAATCGGCTGCTCTGATGCCGCCGTGTTCCGGCTGTCAGCGCAGGGGCGCCCGGTTCTTTTTGTC
AAGACCGACCTGTCCGGTGCCCTGAATGAACTGCAGGACGAGGCAGCGCGGCTATCGTGGCTGGCCACGA
CGGGCGTTCCTTGCGCAGCTGTGCTCGACGTTGTCACTGAAGCGGGAAGGGACTGGCTGCTATTGGGCGA
AGTGCCGGGGCAGGATCTCCTGTCATCTCACCTTGCTCCTGCCGAGAAAGTATCCATCATGGCTGATGCA
ATGCGGCGGCTGCATACGCTTGATCCGGCTACCTGCCCATTCGACCACCAAGCGAAACATCGCATCGAGC
GAGCACGTACTCGGATGGAAGCCGGTCTTGTCGATCAGGATGATCTGGACGAAGAGCATCAGGGGCTCGC
GCCAGCCGAACTGTTCGCCAGGCTCAAGGCGCGCATGCCCGACGGCGAGGATCTCGTCGTGACCCATGGC
GATGCCTGCTTGCCGAATATCATGGTGGAAAATGGCCGCTTTTCTGGATTCATCGACTGTGGCCGGCTGG
GTGTGGCGGACCGCTATCAGGACATAGCGTTGGCTACCCGTGATATTGCTGAAGAGCTTGGCGGCGAATG
GGCTGACCGCTTCCTCGTGCTTTACGGTATCGCCGCTCCCGATTCGCAGCGCATCGCCTTCTATCGCCTT
CTTGACGAGTTCTTCTGAGCGGGACTCTGGGGTTCGAAATGACCGACCAAGCGACGCCCAACCTGCCATC
ACGATGGCCGCAATAAAATATCTTTATTTTCATTACATCTGTGTGTTGGTTTTTTGTGTGAATCGATAGC
GATAAGGATCCGCGTATGGTGCACTCTCAGTACAATCTGCTCTGATGCCGCATAGTTAAGCCAGCCCCGA
CACCCGCCAACACCCGCTGACGCGCCCTGACGGGCTTGTCTGCTCCCGGCATCCGCTTACAGACAAGCTG
TGACCGTCTCCGGGAGCTGCATGTGTCAGAGGTTTTCACCGTCATCACCGAAACGCGCGAGACGAAAGGG
CCTCGTGATACGCCTATTTTTATAGGTTAATGTCATGATAATAATGGTTTCTTAGACGTCAGGTGGCACT
TTTCGGGGAAATGTGCGCGGAACCCCTATTTGTTTATTTTTCTAAATACATTCAAATATGTATCCGCTCA
TGAGACAATAACCCTGATAAATGCTTCAATAATATTGAAAAAGGAAGAGTATGAGTATTCAACATTTCCG
TGTCGCCCTTATTCCCTTTTTTGCGGCATTTTGCCTTCCTGTTTTTGCTCACCCAGAAACGCTGGTGAAA
GTAAAAGATGCTGAAGATCAGTTGGGTGCACGAGTGGGTTACATCGAACTGGATCTCAACAGCGGTAAGA
TCCTTGAGAGTTTTCGCCCCGAAGAACGTTTTCCAATGATGAGCACTTTTAAAGTTCTGCTATGTGGCGC
GGTATTATCCCGTATTGACGCCGGGCAAGAGCAACTCGGTCGCCGCATACACTATTCTCAGAATGACTTG
GTTGAGTACTCACCAGTCACAGAAAAGCATCTTACGGATGGCATGACAGTAAGAGAATTATGCAGTGCTG
CCATAACCATGAGTGATAACACTGCGGCCAACTTACTTCTGACAACGATCGGAGGACCGAAGGAGCTAAC
CGCTTTTTTGCACAACATGGGGGATCATGTAACTCGCCTTGATCGTTGGGAACCGGAGCTGAATGAAGCC
ATACCAAACGACGAGCGTGACACCACGATGCCTGTAGCAATGGCAACAACGTTGCGCAAACTATTAACTG
GCGAACTACTTACTCTAGCTTCCCGGCAACAATTAATAGACTGGATGGAGGCGGATAAAGTTGCAGGACC
ACTTCTGCGCTCGGCCCTTCCGGCTGGCTGGTTTATTGCTGATAAATCTGGAGCCGGTGAGCGTGGGTCT
CGCGGTATCATTGCAGCACTGGGGCCAGATGGTAAGCCCTCCCGTATCGTAGTTATCTACACGACGGGGA
GTCAGGCAACTATGGATGAACGAAATAGACAGATCGCTGAGATAGGTGCCTCACTGATTAAGCATTGGTA
ACTGTCAGACCAAGTTTACTCATATATACTTTAGATTGATTTAAAACTTCATTTTTAATTTAAAAGGATC
TAGGTGAAGATCCTTTTTGATAATCTCATGACCAAAATCCCTTAACGTGAGTTTTCGTTCCACTGAGCGT
CAGACCCCGTAGAAAAGATCAAAGGATCTTCTTGAGATCCTTTTTTTCTGCGCGTAATCTGCTGCTTGCA
AACAAAAAAACCACCGCTACCAGCGGTGGTTTGTTTGCCGGATCAAGAGCTACCAACTCTTTTTCCGAAG
GTAACTGGCTTCAGCAGAGCGCAGATACCAAATACTGTTCTTCTAGTGTAGCCGTAGTTAGGCCACCACT
TCAAGAACTCTGTAGCACCGCCTACATACCTCGCTCTGCTAATCCTGTTACCAGTGGCTGCTGCCAGTGG
CGATAAGTCGTGTCTTACCGGGTTGGACTCAAGACGATAGTTACCGGATAAGGCGCAGCGGTCGGGCTGA
ACGGGGGGTTCGTGCACACAGCCCAGCTTGGAGCGAACGACCTACACCGAACTGAGATACCTACAGCGTG
AGCTATGAGAAAGCGCCACGCTTCCCGAAGGGAGAAAGGCGGACAGGTATCCGGTAAGCGGCAGGGTCGG
AACAGGAGAGCGCACGAGGGAGCTTCCAGGGGGAAACGCCTGGTATCTTTATAGTCCTGTCGGGTTTCGC
CACCTCTGACTTGAGCGTCGATTTTTGTGATGCTCGTCAGGGGGGCGGAGCCTATGGAAAAACGCCAGCA
ACGCGGCCTTTTTACGGTTCCTGGCCTTTTGCTGGCCTTTTGCTCACATGGCTCGAC
Features (pLannotate 1.2.2; 14 found; start..end, strand, type, name):
    553..1272    +  CDS            EGFP: the original enhanced GFP (Yang et al., 1996) mammalian codon-optimized
   1338..1406    -  CDS            large T antigen (fragment): large T antigen from SV40 (simian virus 40)
   1430..1497    +  CDS            lacZα (fragment): LacZα fragment of β-galactosidase; lacZ fragment
   1501..1929    +  rep_origin     f1 ori (sequence partly withheld): f1 bacteriophage origin of replication; arrow indicates direction of (+) strand synthesis
   1957..2008    -  misc_feature   bom (fragment): basis of mobility region from pBR322
   2073..2414    +  promoter       SV40 promoter: SV40 enhancer and early promoter
   2598..2618    +  promoter       SRα promoter (fragment): hybrid promoter consisting of the SV40 early promoter plus part of the long terminal repeat of human T-lymphotrophic virus 1
   2664..3455    +  CDS            neo: KKA2_KLEPN - Also known as kan, nptII. Experimental evidence at protein level: Swiss-Prot protein existence level 1. Resistance to kanamycin, neomycin, paromomycin, ribostamycin, butirosin and gentamicin B. From Klebsiella pneumoniae.
   3522..3570    +  polyA_signal   poly(A) signal: synthetic polyadenylation signal
   3590..3644    -  misc_feature   bom (fragment): basis of mobility region from pBR322
   3746..3781    -  CDS            rop (fragment): Rop protein, which maintains plasmids at low copy number; rop
   3876..3980    +  promoter       AmpR promoter: bla
   3981..4841    +  CDS            AmpR: β-lactamase; bla; confers resistance to ampicillin, carbenicillin, and related antibiotics
   5012..5600    +  rep_origin     ori: high-copy-number ColE1/pMB1/pBR322/pUC origin of replication
