[The description below was written by a language model from this plasmid's Addgene catalogue record and pLannotate feature annotations shown in this document.]
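Description:
PAM3 is a 5,667 bp expression plasmid for the amoeba Acanthamoeba castellanii, built as a shuttle vector that is propagated in E. coli and then introduced into the amoeba. Bacterial maintenance relies on a high-copy ColE1/pUC-type origin and a β-lactamase (AmpR) gene with its own bla promoter, giving ampicillin selection. An f1 phage origin is also annotated, along with short remnants of lacZα, rop and bom sequences that are most likely leftovers of the parental cloning vectors rather than functional parts.

The payload is a 720 bp GFP reporter, annotated as the mammalian codon-optimized EGFP, placed under a promoter the record calls pTPBF. This promoter is not picked up in the automated feature table, but the roughly 550 bp lying upstream of the EGFP coding sequence is unannotated. BglII and NdeI are recorded as the retained 5′ and 3′ cloning sites. A short SV40-derived fragment lies just downstream of EGFP; its function is not stated. Selection in the amoeba is provided by a neo (nptII) aminoglycoside phosphotransferase gene conferring resistance to G418/Geneticin. This coding sequence is preceded by an annotated SV40 enhancer/early promoter region and followed by a synthetic polyadenylation signal, although the record does not say which upstream sequences actually drive neo expression in Acanthamoeba.

The plasmid comes from a toolkit for genetic manipulation of giant viruses and their Acanthamoeba host. It serves as a GFP-expressing, Geneticin-selectable vector, suited to marking transfected amoebae, though the record does not detail specific applications.
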