Addgene plasmid #198742: PAM3
Purpose: pTPBF-GFP, Geneticin resistance
Depositing lab: Chantal Abergel. Depositing organization: CNRS UMR 7256, Laboratoire Information Genomique et Structurale. Publication: Genetic manipulation of giant viruses and their host, Acanthamoeba castellanii. Philippe N, Shukla A, Abergel C, Bisio H. Nat Protoc. 2023 Nov 14. doi: 10.1038/s41596-023-00910-y. PubMed 37964008.
Backbone
  Vector backbone: PAM3
  Backbone size w/o insert (bp): 5667
  Total vector size (bp): 5667
  Vector type: Acanthamoeba expression
  Selectable markers: Neomycin (select with G418)
Growth in bacteria
  Bacterial resistance: Ampicillin, 100 μg/mL
  Growth temperature: 37°C
  Growth strain: DH5alpha
  Copy number: Unknown
Gene/Insert
  Gene/Insert name: GFP
  Insert size (bp): 720
  Promoter: pTPBF
  Cloning method: Restriction Enzyme; 5′ cloning site BglII (not destroyed); 3′ cloning site NdeI (not destroyed)
  Sequencing primers: 5′ AGATCTCTTGGATCGGGCGCTGAAC; 3′ CATATGATTTCTAGAGGCACAAGAC
Terms and licenses: Academic/Nonprofit Terms; Industry Terms: Not Available to Industry
How to cite: PAM3 was a gift from Chantal Abergel (Addgene plasmid # 198742 ; http://n2t.net/addgene:198742 ; RRID:Addgene_198742)
